LOCUS       Exported 7650 bp ds-DNA circular SYN 12-MAY-2021
DEFINITION  synthetic circular DNA
ACCESSION   .
VERSION     .
KEYWORDS    pDONR223-ALK
SOURCE      synthetic DNA construct
  ORGANISM  synthetic DNA construct
REFERENCE   1 (bases 1 to 7650)
  AUTHORS   Johannessen CM, Boehm JS, Kim SY, Thomas SR, Wardwell L, Johnson LA,
            Emery CM, Stransky N, Cogdill AP, Barretina J, Caponigro G,
            Hieronymus H, Murray RR, Salehi-Ashtiani K, Hill DE, Vidal M, Zhao
            JJ, Yang X, Alkan O, Kim S, Harris JL, Wilson CJ, Myer VE, Finan PM,
            Root DE, Roberts TM, Golub T, Flaherty KT, Dummer R, Weber BL,
            Sellers WR, Schlegel R, Wargo JA, Hahn WC, Garraway LA
  TITLE     COT drives resistance to RAF inhibition through MAP kinase pathway
            reactivation.
  JOURNAL   Nature. 2010 Nov 24. ():.
  PUBMED    21107320
REFERENCE   2 (bases 1 to 7650)
  AUTHORS   .
  TITLE     Direct Submission
  JOURNAL   Exported May 12, 2021 from SnapGene Server 1.1.58
            http://www.snapgene.com
FEATURES             Location/Qualifiers
     source          1..7650
                     /organism="synthetic DNA construct"
                     /mol_type="other DNA"
     terminator      149..176
                     /label=rrnB T2 terminator
                     /note="transcription terminator T2 from the E. coli rrnB
                     gene"
     terminator      268..354
                     /gene="Escherichia coli rrnB"
                     /label=rrnB T1 terminator
                     /note="transcription terminator T1 from the E. coli rrnB
                     gene"
     primer_bind     403..425
                     /label=M13/pUC Forward
                     /note="In lacZ gene"
     primer_bind     417..434
                     /label=M13 Forward
                     /note="In lacZ gene. Also called M13-F20 or M13 (-21)
                     Forward"
     primer_bind     418..434
                     /label=M13 fwd
                     /note="common sequencing primer, one of multiple similar
                     variants"
     protein_bind    450..549
                     /gene="mutant version of attL"
                     /label=attL1
                     /bound_moiety="LR Clonase(TM)"
                     /note="recombination site for the Gateway(R) LR reaction"
     protein_bind    complement(5410..5509)
                     /gene="mutant version of attL"
                     /label=attL2
                     /bound_moiety="LR Clonase(TM)"
                     /note="recombination site for the Gateway(R) LR reaction"
     primer_bind     complement(5526..5545)
                     /label=T7
                     /note="T7 promoter, forward primer"
     promoter        complement(5527..5545)
                     /label=T7 promoter
                     /note="promoter for bacteriophage T7 RNA polymerase"
     primer_bind     complement(5550..5566)
                     /label=M13 rev
                     /note="common sequencing primer, one of multiple similar
                     variants"
     primer_bind     complement(5550..5566)
                     /label=M13 Reverse
                     /note="In lacZ gene. Also called M13-rev"
     CDS             5997..6788
                     /codon_start=1
                     /gene="aadA"
                     /product="aminoglycoside adenylyltransferase (Murphy,
                     1985)"
                     /label=SmR
                     /note="confers resistance to spectinomycin and
                     streptomycin"
                     /translation="MREAVIAEVSTQLSEVVGVIERHLEPTLLAVHLYGSAVDGGLKPH
                     SDIDLLVTVTVRLDETTRRALINDLLETSASPGESEILRAVEVTIVVHDDIIPWRYPAK
                     RELQFGEWQRNDILAGIFEPATIDIDLAILLTKAREHSVALVGPAAEELFDPVPEQDLF
                     EALNETLTLWNSPPDWAGDERNVVLTLSRIWYSAVTGKIAPKDVAADWAMERLPAQYQP
                     VILEARQAYLGQEEDRLASRADQLEEFVHYVKGEITKVVGK"
     rep_origin      6881..7469
                     /direction=RIGHT
                     /label=ori
                     /note="high-copy-number ColE1/pMB1/pBR322/pUC origin of
                     replication"
     primer_bind     7370..7389
                     /label=pBR322ori-F
                     /note="pBR322 origin, forward primer"
     primer_bind     7623..7640
                     /label=L4440
                     /note="L4440 vector, forward primer"
ORIGIN
        1 agcgcccaat acgcaaaccg cctctccccg cgcgttggcc gattcattaa tgcagctggc
       61 acgacaggtt tcccgactgg aaagcgggca gtgagcgcaa cgcaattaat acgcgtaccg
      121 ctagccagga agagtttgta gaaacgcaaa aaggccatcc gtcaggatgg ccttctgctt
      181 agtttgatgc ctggcagttt atggcgggcg tcctgcccgc caccctccgg gccgttgctt
      241 cacaacgttc aaatccgctc ccggcggatt tgtcctactc aggagagcgt tcaccgacaa
      301 acaacagata aaacgaaagg cccagtcttc cgactgagcc tttcgtttta tttgatgcct
      361 ggcagttccc tactctcgcg ttaacgctag catggatgtt ttcccagtca cgacgttgta
      421 aaacgacggc cagtcttaag ctcgggcccc aaataatgat tttattttga ctgatagtga
      481 cctgttcgtt gcaacaaatt gatgagcaat gcttttttat aatgccaact ttgtacaaaa
      541 aagttggcac catgggagcc atcgggctcc tgtggctgct gccgctgctg ctttccacgg
      601 cagctgtggg ctccgggatg gggaccggcc agcgcgcggg ctccccagct gcggggtcgc
      661 cgctgcagcc ccgggagcca ctcagctact cgcgcctgca gaggaagagt ctggcagttg
      721 acttcgtggt gccctcgctc ttccgtgtct acgcccggga cctactgctg ccaccatcct
      781 cctcggagct gaaggctggc aggcccgagg cccgcggctc gctagctctg gactgcgccc
      841 cgctgctcag gttgctgggg ccggcgccgg gggtctcctg gaccgccggt tcaccagccc
      901 cggcagaggc ccggacgctg tccagggtgc tgaagggcgg ctccgtgcgc aagctccggc
      961 gtgccaagca gttggtgctg gagctgggcg aggaggcgat cttggagggt tgcgtcgggc
     1021 cccccgggga ggcggctgtg gggctgctcc agttcaatct cagcgagctg ttcagttggt
     1081 ggattcgcca aggcgaaggg cgactgagga tccgcctgat gcccgagaag aaggcgtcgg
     1141 aagtgggcag agagggaagg ctgtccgcgg caattcgcgc ctcccagccc cgccttctct
     1201 tccagatctt cgggactggt catagctcct tggaatcacc aacaaacatg ccatctcctt
     1261 ctcctgatta ttttacatgg aatctcacct ggataatgaa agactccttc cctttcctgt
     1321 ctcatcgcag ccgatatggt ctggagtgca gctttgactt cccctgtgag ctggagtatt
     1381 cccctccact gcatgacctc aggaaccaga gctggtcctg gcgccgcatc ccctccgagg
     1441 aggcctccca gatggacttg ctggatgggc ctggggcaga gcgttctaag gagatgccca
     1501 gaggctcctt tctccttctc aacacctcag ctgactccaa gcacaccatc ctgagtccgt
     1561 ggatgaggag cagcagtgag cactgcacac tggccgtctc ggtgcacagg cacctgcagc
     1621 cctctggaag gtacattgcc cagctgctgc cccacaacga ggctgcaaga gagatcctcc
     1681 tgatgcccac tccagggaag catggttgga cagtgctcca gggaagaatc gggcgtccag
     1741 acaacccatt tcgagtggcc ctggaataca tctccagtgg aaaccgcagc ttgtctgcag
     1801 tggacttctt tgccctgaag aactgcagtg aaggaacatc cccaggctcc aagatggccc
     1861 tgcagagctc cttcacttgt tggaatggga cagtcctcca gcttgggcag gcctgtgact
     1921 tccaccagga ctgtgcccag ggagaagatg agagccagat gtgccggaaa ctgcctgtgg
     1981 gtttttactg caactttgaa gatggcttct gtggctggac ccaaggcaca ctgtcacccc
     2041 acactcctca gtggcaggtc aggaccctaa aggatgcccg gttccaggac caccaagacc
     2101 atgctctatt gctcagtacc actgatgtcc ccgcttctga aagtgctaca gtgaccagtg
     2161 ctacgtttcc tgcaccgatc aagagctctc catgtgagct ccgaatgtcc tggctcattc
     2221 gtggagtctt gaggggaaac gtgtccttgg tgctagtgga gaacaaaacc gggaaggagc
     2281 aaggcaggat ggtctggcat gtcgccgcct atgaaggctt gagcctgtgg cagtggatgg
     2341 tgttgcctct cctcgatgtg tctgacaggt tctggctgca gatggtcgca tggtggggac
     2401 aaggatccag agccatcgtg gcttttgaca atatctccat cagcctggac tgctacctca
     2461 ccattagcgg agaggacaag atcctgcaga atacagcacc caaatcaaga aacctgtttg
     2521 agagaaaccc aaacaaggag ctgaaacccg gggaaaattc accaagacag acccccatct
     2581 ttgaccctac agttcattgg ctgttcacca catgtggggc cagcgggccc catggcccca
     2641 cccaggcaca gtgcaacaac gcctaccaga actccaacct gagcgtggag gtggggagcg
     2701 agggccccct gaaaggcatc cagatctgga aggtgccagc caccgacacc tacagcatct
     2761 cgggctacgg agctgctggc gggaaaggcg ggaagaacac catgatgcgg tcccacggcg
     2821 tgtctgtgct gggcatcttc aacctggaga aggatgacat gctgtacatc ctggttgggc
     2881 agcagggaga ggacgcctgc cccagtacaa accagttaat ccagaaagtc tgcattggag
     2941 agaacaatgt gatagaagaa gaaatccgtg tgaacagaag cgtgcatgag tgggcaggag
     3001 gcggaggagg agggggtgga gccacctacg tatttaagat gaaggatgga gtgccggtgc
     3061 ccctgatcat tgcagccgga ggtggcggca gggcctacgg ggccaagaca gacacgttcc
     3121 acccagagag actggagaat aactcctcgg ttctagggct aaacggcaat tccggagccg
     3181 caggtggtgg aggtggctgg aatgataaca cttccttgct ctgggccgga aaatctttgc
     3241 aggagggtgc caccggagga cattcctgcc cccaggccat gaagaagtgg gggtgggaga
     3301 caagaggggg tttcggaggg ggtggagggg ggtgctcctc aggtggagga ggcggaggat
     3361 atataggcgg caatgcagcc tcaaacaatg accccgaaat ggatggggaa gatggggttt
     3421 ccttcatcag tccactgggc atcctgtaca ccccagcttt aaaagtgatg gaaggccacg
     3481 gggaagtgaa tattaagcat tatctaaact gcagtcactg tgaggtagac gaatgtcaca
     3541 tggaccctga aagccacaag gtcatctgct tctgtgacca cgggacggtg ctggctgagg
     3601 atggcgtctc ctgcattgtg tcacccaccc cggagccaca cctgccactc tcgctgatcc
     3661 tctctgtggt gacctctgcc ctcgtggccg ccctggtcct ggctttctcc ggcatcatga
     3721 ttgtgtaccg ccggaagcac caggagctgc aagccatgca gatggagctg cagagccctg
     3781 agtacaagct gagcaagctc cgcacctcga ccatcatgac cgactacaac cccaactact
     3841 gctttgctgg caagacctcc tccatcagtg acctgaagga ggtgccgcgg aaaaacatca
     3901 ccctcattcg gggtctgggc catggcgcct ttggggaggt gtatgaaggc caggtgtccg
     3961 gaatgcccaa cgacccaagc cccctgcaag tggctgtgaa gacgctgcct gaagtgtgct
     4021 ctgaacagga cgaactggat ttcctcatgg aagccctgat catcagcaaa ttcaaccacc
     4081 agaacattgt tcgctgcatt ggggtgagcc tgcaatccct gccccggttc atcctgctgg
     4141 agctcatggc ggggggagac ctcaagtcct tcctccgaga gacccgccct cgcccgagcc
     4201 agccctcctc cctggccatg ctggaccttc tgcacgtggc tcgggacatt gcctgtggct
     4261 gtcagtattt ggaggaaaac cacttcatcc accgagacat tgctgccaga aactgcctct
     4321 tgacctgtcc aggccctgga agagtggcca agattggaga cttcgggatg gcccgagaca
     4381 tctacagggc gagctactat agaaagggag gctgtgccat gctgccagtt aagtggatgc
     4441 ccccagaggc cttcatggaa ggaatattca cttctaaaac agacacatgg tcctttggag
     4501 tgctgctatg ggaaatcttt tctcttggat atatgccata ccccagcaaa agcaaccagg
     4561 aagttctgga gtttgtcacc agtggaggcc ggatggaccc acccaagaac tgccctgggc
     4621 ctgtataccg gataatgact cagtgctggc aacatcagcc tgaagacagg cccaactttg
     4681 ccatcatttt ggagaggatt gaatactgca cccaggaccc ggatgtaatc aacaccgctt
     4741 tgccgataga atatggtcca cttgtggaag aggaagagaa agtgcctgtg aggcccaagg
     4801 accctgaggg ggttcctcct ctcctggtct ctcaacaggc aaaacgggag gaggagcgca
     4861 gcccagctgc cccaccacct ctgcctacca cctcctctgg caaggctgca aagaaaccca
     4921 cagctgcaga ggtctctgtt cgagtcccta gagggccggc cgtggaaggg ggacacgtga
     4981 atatggcatt ctctcagtcc aaccctcctt cggagttgca caaggtccac ggatccagaa
     5041 acaagcccac cagcttgtgg aacccaacgt acggctcctg gtttacagag aaacccacca
     5101 aaaagaataa tcctatagca aagaaggagc cacacgacag gggtaacctg gggctggagg
     5161 gaagctgtac tgtcccacct aacgttgcaa ctgggagact tccgggggcc tcactgctcc
     5221 tagagccctc ttcgctgact gccaatatga aggaggtacc tctgttcagg ctacgtcact
     5281 tcccttgtgg gaatgtcaat tacggctacc agcaacaggg cttgccctta gaagccgcta
     5341 ctgcccctgg agctggtcat tacgaggata ccattctgaa aagcaagaat agcatgaacc
     5401 agcctgggcc cccaactttc ttgtacaaag ttggcattat aagaaagcat tgcttatcaa
     5461 tttgttgcaa cgaacaggtc actatcagtc aaaataaaat cattatttgc catccagctg
     5521 atatccccta tagtgagtcg tattacatgg tcatagctgt ttcctggcag ctctggcccg
     5581 tgtctcaaaa tctctgatgt tacattgcac aagataaaaa tatatcatca tgcctcctct
     5641 agaccagcca ggacagaaat gcctcgactt cgctgctacc caaggttgcc gggtgacgca
     5701 caccgtggaa acggatgaag gcacgaaccc agtggacata agcctgttcg gttcgtaagc
     5761 tgtaatgcaa gtagcgtatg cgctcacgca actggtccag aaccttgacc gaacgcagcg
     5821 gtggtaacgg cgcagtggcg gttttcatgg cttgttatga ctgttttttt ggggtacagt
     5881 ctatgcctcg ggcatccaag cagcaagcgc gttacgccgt gggtcgatgt ttgatgttat
     5941 ggagcagcaa cgatgttacg cagcagggca gtcgccctaa aacaaagtta aacattatga
     6001 gggaagcggt gatcgccgaa gtatcgactc aactatcaga ggtagttggc gtcatcgagc
     6061 gccatctcga accgacgttg ctggccgtac atttgtacgg ctccgcagtg gatggcggcc
     6121 tgaagccaca cagtgatatt gatttgctgg ttacggtgac cgtaaggctt gatgaaacaa
     6181 cgcggcgagc tttgatcaac gaccttttgg aaacttcggc ttcccctgga gagagcgaga
     6241 ttctccgcgc tgtagaagtc accattgttg tgcacgacga catcattccg tggcgttatc
     6301 cagctaagcg cgaactgcaa tttggagaat ggcagcgcaa tgacattctt gcaggtatct
     6361 tcgagccagc cacgatcgac attgatctgg ctatcttgct gacaaaagca agagaacata
     6421 gcgttgcctt ggtaggtcca gcggcggagg aactctttga tccggttcct gaacaggatc
     6481 tatttgaggc gctaaatgaa accttaacgc tatggaactc gccgcccgac tgggctggcg
     6541 atgagcgaaa tgtagtgctt acgttgtccc gcatttggta cagcgcagta accggcaaaa
     6601 tcgcgccgaa ggatgtcgct gccgactggg caatggagcg cctgccggcc cagtatcagc
     6661 ccgtcatact tgaagctaga caggcttatc ttggacaaga agaagatcgc ttggcctcgc
     6721 gcgcagatca gttggaagaa tttgtccact acgtgaaagg cgagatcacc aaggtagtcg
     6781 gcaaataacc ctcgagccac ccatgaccaa aatcccttaa cgtgagttac gcgtcgttcc
     6841 actgagcgtc agaccccgta gaaaagatca aaggatcttc ttgagatcct ttttttctgc
     6901 gcgtaatctg ctgcttgcaa acaaaaaaac caccgctacc agcggtggtt tgtttgccgg
     6961 atcaagagct accaactctt tttccgaagg taactggctt cagcagagcg cagataccaa
     7021 atactgttct tctagtgtag ccgtagttag gccaccactt caagaactct gtagcaccgc
     7081 ctacatacct cgctctgcta atcctgttac cagtggctgc tgccagtggc gataagtcgt
     7141 gtcttaccgg gttggactca agacgatagt taccggataa ggcgcagcgg tcgggctgaa
     7201 cggggggttc gtgcacacag cccagcttgg agcgaacgac ctacaccgaa ctgagatacc
     7261 tacagcgtga gctatgagaa agcgccacgc ttcccgaagg gagaaaggcg gacaggtatc
     7321 cggtaagcgg cagggtcgga acaggagagc gcacgaggga gcttccaggg ggaaacgcct
     7381 ggtatcttta tagtcctgtc gggtttcgcc acctctgact tgagcgtcga tttttgtgat
     7441 gctcgtcagg ggggcggagc ctatggaaaa acgccagcaa cgcggccttt ttacggttcc
     7501 tggccttttg ctggcctttt gctcacatgt tctttcctgc gttatcccct gattctgtgg
     7561 ataaccgtat taccgccttt gagtgagctg ataccgctcg ccgcagccga acgaccgagc
     7621 gcagcgagtc agtgagcgag gaagcggaag
//
