[The description below was written by a language model from this plasmid's Addgene catalogue record and the feature table of its GenBank file.]
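Description:
pDONR223-ALK is a Gateway entry clone carrying the open reading frame of human ALK (anaplastic lymphoma kinase, also known as CD246), a receptor tyrosine kinase, in the Invitrogen pDONR223 backbone. Although the catalogue classes it as a Gateway donor vector, the annotated 7,650 bp sequence shows the post-BP state. The insert region lies between attL1 and attL2 sites, so the original donor cassette has been replaced by the ORF (listed insert size 4,863 bp) and the plasmid is ready for LR recombination. The feature table does not annotate the ALK coding sequence itself, only the flanking recombination sites. The plasmid replicates in E. coli from a high-copy ColE1/pUC-type origin and is selected through the aadA gene, which confers spectinomycin and streptomycin resistance.

There is no mammalian promoter or expression cassette in this construct. The rrnB T1 and T2 terminators sit upstream of attL1 and insulate the insert from read-through transcription from the vector. A T7 promoter lies just outside attL2, oriented back toward the insert, and M13 forward and reverse primer sites flank the att sites for sequence verification.

The depositors note that the ORF lacks a stop codon. After LR transfer into a destination vector, it can therefore be read through into a C-terminal epitope tag and stop codon supplied by that vector. The plasmid is not meant for direct transfection. Instead it serves as a shuttle source, and the depositors point to a set of lentiviral destination vectors (the pLX301–304 series) for mammalian expression. The clone belongs to a kit of ORFs, and its associated publication concerns resistance to RAF inhibition through reactivation of the MAP kinase pathway.
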