Addgene plasmid #23917: pDONR223-ALK
Depositing lab: William Hahn & David Root. Depositing organization: Dana-Farber Cancer Institute. Publication: COT drives resistance to RAF inhibition through MAP kinase pathway reactivation. Johannessen CM, Boehm JS, Kim SY, Thomas SR, Wardwell L, Johnson LA, Emery CM, Stransky N, Cogdill AP, Barretina J, Caponigro G, Hieronymus H, Murray RR, Salehi-Ashtiani K, Hill DE, Vidal M, Zhao JJ, Yang X, Alkan O, Kim S, Harris JL, Wilson CJ, Myer VE, Finan PM, Root DE, Roberts TM, Golub T, Flaherty KT, Dummer R, Weber BL, Sellers WR, Schlegel R, Wargo JA, Hahn WC, Garraway LA. Nature. 2010 Dec 16;468(7326):968-72. doi: 10.1038/nature09627 PubMed 21107320.
Backbone
  Vector backbone: pDONR223
  Backbone manufacturer: Invitrogen
  Backbone size w/o insert (bp): 5005
  Vector type: Gateway Donor vector
Growth in bacteria
  Bacterial resistance: Spectinomycin, 50 μg/mL
  Growth temperature: 37°C
  Growth strain: DH5alpha
  Copy number: High Copy
Gene/Insert
  Gene/Insert name: ALK (alt name: anaplastic lymphoma kinase (Ki-1))
  Species: H. sapiens (human)
  Insert size (bp): 4863
  Entrez Gene: ALK (a.k.a. ALK1, CD246, NBLST3)
  Cloning method: Gateway Cloning
  Sequencing primers: 5′ M13pUC-fwd; 3′ M13rev
Terms and licenses: Academic/Nonprofit Terms; Industry Terms: Not Available to Industry
Depositor comments: The ORF has no Stop codon. This design enables easy recombination into a destination vector to add an epitope tag of choice and Stop codon to the ORF. Do NOT use this plasmid directly for transfections. A set of 4 custom lentiviral vectors is available ( pLX301 (http://www.addgene.org/25895/) , pLX302 (http://www.addgene.org/25896/) , pLX303 (http://www.addgene.org/25897/) , pLX304 (http://www.addgene.org/25890/) ) to be used to express these ORFs in mammalian cells. These plasmids are not included in the kit and must be ordered separately.
How to cite: pDONR223-ALK was a gift from William Hahn & David Root (Addgene plasmid # 23917 ; http://n2t.net/addgene:23917 ; RRID:Addgene_23917)
