>Addgene plasmid #23917 | pDONR223-ALK | addgene partial sequence | sequence record 60510 | M13rev
AATAATGATTTTATTTTGACTGATAGTGACCTGTTCGTTGCAACAAATTGATAAGCAATGCTTTCTTATA
ATGCCAACTTTGTACAAGAAAGTTGGGGGCCCAGGCTGGTTCATGCTATTCTTGCTTTTCAGAATGGTAT
CCTCGTAATGACCAGCTCCAGGGGCAGTAGCGGCTTCTAAGGGCAAGCCCTGTTGCTGGTAGCCGTAATT
GACATTCCCACAAGGGAAGTGACGTAGCCTGAACAGAGGTACCTCCTTCATATTGGCAGTCAGCGAAGAG
GGCTCTAGGAGCAGTGAGGCCCCCGGAAGTCTCCCAGTTGCAACGTTAGGTGGGACAGTACAGCTTCCCT
CCAGCCCCAGGTTACCCCTGTCGTGTGGCTCCTTCTTTGCTATAGGATTATTCTTTTTGGTGGGTTTCTC
TGTAAACCAGGAGCCGTACGTTGGGTTCCACAAGCTGGTGGGCTTGTTTCTGGATCCGTGGACCTTGTGC
AACTCCGAAGGAGGGTTGGACTGAGAGAATGCCATATTCACGTGTCCCCCTTCCACGGCCGGCCCTCTAG
GGACTCGAACAGAGACCTCTGCAGCTGTGGGTTTCTTTGCAGCCTTGCCAGAGGAGGTGGTAGGCAGAGG
TGGTGGGGCAGCTGGGCTGCGCTCCTCCTCCCGTTTTGCCTGTTGAGAGACCAGGAGAGGAGGAACCCCC
TCAGGGTCCTTGGGCCTCACAGGCACTTTCTCTTCCTCTTCCACAAGTG
