>Addgene plasmid #23917 | pDONR223-ALK | addgene partial sequence | sequence record 60511 | M13pUC-fwd 5'-CCCAGTCACGACGTTGTAAAACG-3'
AATAATGATTTTATTTTGACTGATAGTGACCTGTTCGTTGCAACAAATTGATGAGCAATGCTTTTTTATA
ATGCCAACTTTGTACAAAAAAGTTGGCACCATGGGAGCCATCGGGCTCCTGTGGCTGCTGCCGCTGCTGC
TTTCCACGGCAGCTGTGGGCTCCGGGATGGGGACCGGCCAGCGCGCGGGCTCCCCAGCTGCGGGGTCGCC
GCTGCAGCCCCGGGAGCCACTCAGCTACTCGCGCCTGCAGAGGAAGAGTCTGGCAGTTGACTTCGTGGTG
CCCTCGCTCTTCCGTGTCTACGCCCGGGACCTACTGCTGCCACCATCCTCCTCGGAGCTGAAGGCTGGCA
GGCCCGAGGCCCGCGGCTCGCTAGCTCTGGACTGCGCCCCGCTGCTCAGGTTGCTGGGGCCGGCGCCGGG
GGTCTCCTGGACCGCCGGTTCACCAGCCCCGGCAGAGGCCCGGACGCTGTCCAGGGTGCTGAAGGGCGGC
TCCGTGCGCAAGCTCCGGCGTGCCAAGCAGTTGGTGCTGGAGCTGGGCGAGGAGGCGATCTTGGAGGGTT
GCGTCGGGCCCCCCGGGGAGGCGGCTGTGGGGCTGCTCCAGTTCAATCTCAGCGAGCTGTTCAGTTGGTG
GATTCGCCAAGGCGAAGGGCGACTGAGGATCCGCCTGATGCCCGAGAAGAAGGCGTCGGAAGTGGGCAGA
GAGGGAAGGCTGTCCGCGGCAATTCGCGCCTCCCAGCCCCGCCTTCTCTTCCAGATCTTCGGGACTGGTC
ATAGCTCCTTGGAATCACCAACAAACATGCCATCTCCTTCTCCTGATTATTTTACATGGAATCTCACCTG
GATAATGAAAGACTCCTTCCCTTTCCTGTCTCATCGCAGCCGA
